Addgene plasmid #168165: pMS32: pTwinStrep-SUMO-PmcTnsC
Purpose: PmcTnsC expression construct for protein purification.
Depositing lab: Feng Zhang. Depositing organization: Broad Institute. Publication: Dual modes of CRISPR-associated transposon homing. Saito M, Ladha A, Strecker J, Faure G, Neumann E, Altae-Tran H, Macrae RK, Zhang F. Cell. 2021 Apr 29;184(9):2441-2453.e18. doi: 10.1016/j.cell.2021.03.006. Epub 2021 Mar 25. PubMed 33770501.
Backbone
  Vector backbone: ColE1
  Vector type: Bacterial Expression
Growth in bacteria
  Bacterial resistance: Ampicillin, 100 μg/mL
  Growth temperature: 37°C
  Growth strain: DH5alpha
  Copy number: Low Copy
Gene/Insert
  Gene/Insert name: PmcCAST TnsC
  Species: Peltigera membranacea cyanobiont 210A
  Tag / fusion protein: 6X His, Twin Strep and SUMO (N terminal on insert)
Terms and licenses: Academic/Nonprofit Terms; Industry Terms: Not Available to Industry
How to cite: pMS32: pTwinStrep-SUMO-PmcTnsC was a gift from Feng Zhang (Addgene plasmid # 168165 ; http://n2t.net/addgene:168165 ; RRID:Addgene_168165)
