[The description below was written by a language model from this plasmid's Addgene catalogue record and pLannotate feature annotations shown in this document.]
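Description:
pMS32 (pTwinStrep-SUMO-PmcTnsC) is a 7.2 kb bacterial expression plasmid built to produce the TnsC protein of the CRISPR-associated transposon (CAST) system from the cyanobiont Peltigera membranacea cyanobiont 210A, in a form suited to affinity purification. The backbone is a pBR322/pET-style vector. It carries a ColE1-type origin together with the bom mobility region and the rop gene, which holds copy number down and fits the catalogue's "low copy" designation. Selection is by ampicillin through the β-lactamase gene and its native promoter. Several disrupted fragments of the tetracycline resistance gene and its promoter are scattered around the plasmid. These appear to be non-functional remnants of the pBR322 ancestry.

The expression cassette lies on the reverse strand. A T7 promoter with an adjacent lac operator is followed by the T7 gene 10 ribosome binding site, the tagged open reading frame and a T7 terminator. A lacI gene with its own promoter supplies repressor, so transcription stays low until IPTG is added in a host that provides T7 RNA polymerase. According to the record, TnsC carries N-terminal 6xHis, Twin-Strep and SUMO tags. The annotation detects a short His-tag-like match, a thrombin site and a truncated yeast SMT3 (SUMO) segment upstream of an unannotated stretch of about 1.1 kb that presumably holds the TnsC coding sequence. The Twin-Strep tag and TnsC itself are not called by the annotation tool. The His and Strep tags allow affinity capture, and the SUMO moiety typically aids solubility and lets a SUMO protease remove the tags. The purified protein is intended for biochemical study of CAST transposition.
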