Features (pLannotate 1.2.2; 21 found; start..end, strand, type, name):
     92..231     +  misc_feature   bom: basis of mobility region from pBR322
    417..1005    -  rep_origin     ori: high-copy-number ColE1/pMB1/pBR322/pUC origin of replication
   1176..2036    -  CDS            AmpR: β-lactamase; bla; confers resistance to ampicillin, carbenicillin, and related antibiotics
   2037..2141    -  promoter       AmpR promoter: bla
   2254..2282    +  promoter       tet promoter: E. coli promoter for tetracycline efflux protein gene
   2330..2434    +  CDS            TcR (fragment): tetracycline efflux protein; tet; confers resistance to tetracycline
   2457..2504    -  terminator     T7 terminator: transcription terminator for bacteriophage T7 RNA polymerase
   2512..2549    -  CDS            SET1 (fragment): solubility-enhancement tag derived from T7 phage gene 10B
   3718..4010    -  CDS            SUMO (fragment): cleavable ubiquitin-like protein tag; S. cerevisiae SMT3 (truncated)
   4107..4124    -  CDS            thrombin site: thrombin recognition and cleavage site
   4135..4151    -  CDS            capTEV™ (fragment): composite tag for in vivo biotinylation, TEV protease cleavage, and 6xHis tagging
   4170..4192    -  RBS            RBS: efficient ribosome binding site from bacteriophage T7 gene 10 (Olins and Rangwala, 1989)
   4207..4231    -  protein_bind   lac operator: The lac repressor binds to the lac operator to inhibit transcription in E. coli. This inhibition can be relieved by adding lactose or isopropyl-β-D-thiogalactopyranoside (IPTG). lac repressor encoded by lacI
   4232..4250    -  promoter       T7 promoter: promoter for bacteriophage T7 RNA polymerase
   4272..4551    +  CDS            TcR (fragment): tetracycline efflux protein; tet; confers resistance to tetracycline
   4559..4636    +  promoter       lacI promoter: lacI
   4637..5719    +  CDS            lacI: lac repressor; lacI; The lac repressor binds to the lac operator to inhibit transcription in E. coli. This inhibition can be relieved by adding lactose or isopropyl-β-D-thiogalactopyranoside (IPTG).
   5732..5753    +  protein_bind   CAP binding site: CAP binding activates transcription in the presence of cAMP. E. coli catabolite activator protein
   5768..6392    +  CDS            TcR (fragment): tetracycline efflux protein; tet; confers resistance to tetracycline
   6634..7014    -  CDS            YPB1_ECOLX: Protein predicted: Swiss-Prot protein existence level 4. From Escherichia coli.
   7031..7222    +  CDS            rop: Rop protein, which maintains plasmids at low copy number; rop
>Addgene plasmid #168165 | pMS32: pTwinStrep-SUMO-PmcTnsC | addgene full sequence | sequence record 330380 | Addgene NGS Result
TCCCGGAGACGGTCACAGCTTGTCTGTAAGCGGATGCCGGGAGCAGACAAGCCCGTCAGGGCGCGTCAGC
GGGTGTTGGCGGGTGTCGGGGCGCAGCCATGACCCAGTCACGTAGCGATAGCGGAGTGTATACTGGCTTA
ACTATGCGGCATCAGAGCAGATTGTACTGAGAGTGCACCATTGCGGTGTGAAATACCGCACAGATGCGTA
AGGAGAAAATACCGCATCAGGCGCTCTTCCGCTTCCTCGCTCACTGACTCGCTGCGCTCGGTCGTTCGGC
TGCGGCGAGCGGTATCAGCTCACTCAAAGGCGGTAATACGGTTATCCACAGAATCAGGGGATAACGCAGG
AAAGAACATGTGAGCAAAAGGCCAGCAAAAGGCCAGGAACCGTAAAAAGGCCGCGTTGCTGGCGTTTTTC
CATAGGCTCCGCCCCCCTGACGAGCATCACAAAAATCGACGCTCAAGTCAGAGGTGGCGAAACCCGACAG
GACTATAAAGATACCAGGCGTTTCCCCCTGGAAGCTCCCTCGTGCGCTCTCCTGTTCCGACCCTGCCGCT
TACCGGATACCTGTCCGCCTTTCTCCCTTCGGGAAGCGTGGCGCTTTCTCATAGCTCACGCTGTAGGTAT
CTCAGTTCGGTGTAGGTCGTTCGCTCCAAGCTGGGCTGTGTGCACGAACCCCCCGTTCAGCCCGACCGCT
GCGCCTTATCCGGTAACTATCGTCTTGAGTCCAACCCGGTAAGACACGACTTATCGCCACTGGCAGCAGC
CACTGGTAACAGGATTAGCAGAGCGAGGTATGTAGGCGGTGCTACAGAGTTCTTGAAGTGGTGGCCTAAC
TACGGCTACACTAGAAGGACAGTATTTGGTATCTGCGCTCTGCTGAAGCCAGTTACCTTCGGAAAAAGAG
TTGGTAGCTCTTGATCCGGCAAACAAACCACCGCTGGTAGCGGTGGTTTTTTTGTTTGCAAGCAGCAGAT
TACGCGCAGAAAAAAAGGATCTCAAGAAGATCCTTTGATCTTTTCTACGGGGTCTGACGCTCAGTGGAAC
GAAAACTCACGTTAAGGGATTTTGGTCATGAGATTATCAAAAAGGATCTTCACCTAGATCCTTTTAAATT
AAAAATGAAGTTTTAAATCAATCTAAAGTATATATGAGTAAACTTGGTCTGACAGTTACCAATGCTTAAT
CAGTGAGGCACCTATCTCAGCGATCTGTCTATTTCGTTCATCCATAGTTGCCTGACTCCCCGTCGTGTAG
ATAACTACGATACGGGAGGGCTTACCATCTGGCCCCAGTGCTGCAATGATACCGCGAGACCCACGCTCAC
CGGCTCCAGATTTATCAGCAATAAACCAGCCAGCCGGAAGGGCCGAGCGCAGAAGTGGTCCTGCAACTTT
ATCCGCCTCCATCCAGTCTATTAATTGTTGCCGGGAAGCTAGAGTAAGTAGTTCGCCAGTTAATAGTTTG
CGCAACGTTGTTGCCATTGCTGCAGGCATCGTGGTGTCACGCTCGTCGTTTGGTATGGCTTCATTCAGCT
CCGGTTCCCAACGATCAAGGCGAGTTACATGATCCCCCATGTTGTGCAAAAAAGCGGTTAGCTCCTTCGG
TCCTCCGATCGTTGTCAGAAGTAAGTTGGCCGCAGTGTTATCACTCATGGTTATGGCAGCACTGCATAAT
TCTCTTACTGTCATGCCATCCGTAAGATGCTTTTCTGTGACTGGTGAGTACTCAACCAAGTCATTCTGAG
AATAGTGTATGCGGCGACCGAGTTGCTCTTGCCCGGCGTCAACACGGGATAATACCGCGCCACATAGCAG
AACTTTAAAAGTGCTCATCATTGGAAAACGTTCTTCGGGGCGAAAACTCTCAAGGATCTTACCGCTGTTG
AGATCCAGTTCGATGTAACCCACTCGTGCACCCAACTGATCTTCAGCATCTTTTACTTTCACCAGCGTTT
CTGGGTGAGCAAAAACAGGAAGGCAAAATGCCGCAAAAAAGGGAATAAGGGCGACACGGAAATGTTGAAT
ACTCATACTCTTCCTTTTTCAATATTATTGAAGCATTTATCAGGGTTATTGTCTCATGAGCGGATACATA
TTTGAATGTATTTAGAAAAATAAACAAATAGGGGTTCCGCGCACATTTCCCCGAAAAGTGCCACCTGACG
TCTAAGAAACCATTATTATCATGACATTAACCTATAAAAATAGGCGTATCACGAGGCCCTTTCGTCTTCA
AGAATTCTCATGTTTGACAGCTTATCATCGATAAGCTTTAATGCGGTAGTTTATCACAGTTAAATTGCTA
ACGCAGTCAGGCACCGTGTATGAAATCTAACAATGCGCTCATCGTCATCCTCGGCACCGTCACCCTGGAT
GCTGTAGGCATAGGCTTGGTTATGCCGGTACTGCCGGGCCTCTTGCGGGATATCCGGATATAGTTCCTCC
TTTCAGCAAAAAACCCCTCAAGACCCGTTTAGAGGCCCCAAGGGGTTATGCTAGTTATTGCTCAGCGGTG
GCAGCAGCCAACTCAGCTTCCTTTCGGGCCTCGAGTGCGGCCGCCTAGCTAACATCTTGCTGCACTCCGA
TGGGATCTCTTTTAGGTTTGCGTTTGCCAACCTTTCCTGGCGGACGAGTAGTTTTTGGGGTTTCTTCGGG
TAGCACAATTGGTTTTGCGCCAAGTCCTAATGCAGAGCGTAAGTTTTGCACATCTGCTTCTGTTTCAGAT
AATTGTCGTTCACCCTCTTGAATTTCCTTGAACATTTTCTGACACTGAGCAACCGACAAAGCACGTTTTT
GTAAATCTTTGAGAGTGATTGTTGTTGCTTCTCGATCCAAAGCATCACTAAGAACACGCTTCAGCCAATC
TTTCAGTGTGCCAATACATCCTAAAGTACGTTCGTAAAAATATTCCCAATGATCGACTAAATTTGGAGTT
TCTGCTAGTGGCAGATGCTGTTGAAAAGTTAACAACACACTCTTAAAAGCCTGTACATCTTCTGGGCTAT
CAGCACAATAACGGCGGAAATGAATATCAACACTACGACGTGAGAGTTGACCGCTCAAATTACGGAATGT
AAGTAGTTCGTATGTTCCTAATAGACAGTGCAAGATGCCTGTCATATTTGCTAAAGATTTGAGACAGTCT
AATTGATCTTGTAGTTTGTATCCGCTTGCCACCTTACCAAAATGTTGTGCTTCATCTACAAAAAATACGT
CTGGATGACGATGGATGAGAGCATTTTCTAAAGCTCTGCGTAGAGCAGGTGCAACTACTTTCGACTCAAC
ATTAATTTTGCCAAAATTATCGCGAGAGATACCACGCACACCGTAATCAAACTTGTGATCGATTAATGGT
TCTTCCAAAGTAATTAAGGCGCGTGTGTAGTATTCTTTCCAGTTGAAGTATCTCGATTCTGGCGCTATAG
CTTCAATACCAACAACAGGAACACGAGCGCGATCGCTTTCCAATTTAGGTAATGCTAGTTCTGTTAATTT
CTGCTCAACGCGGAGTCGCAAAGTTGTTTTACCAACACCACTAGCACCGTAAACAAAGATAAATGAAGCT
CCTGCTGGTTCGGCAATCGTTCGCATGAGAATTTCATAGACTTCTTTAAGTCGAGGATGCGCTACGGTGT
AATTTTCAAAGTAAGCAAGCCTTTCTGTAGCAGGCCGTGTGAGGAGTTCAAGCGGAAATCCAGTAGATTT
TGTGGATCCACCAATCTGTTCTCTGTGAGCCTCAATAATATCGTTATCCTCCATGTCCAAATCTTCAGGG
GTCTGATCAGCTTGGATTCTAATACCGTCGTACAAGAATCTTAAGGAGTCCATTTCCTTACCCTGTCTTT
TAGCGAACGCTTCCATCAGCCTTCTTAAAGGAGTGGTCTTTTTGATCTTGAAGAAGATCTCTGAAGATCC
ATCGGACACCTTTAAATTGATGTGAGTCTCAGGCTTGACTTCTGGCTTGACCTCTGGCTTAGCTTCTTGA
TTGACTTCTGAGTCCGACATTTTCTCAAACTGAGGGTGTGACCATGCACTACCACCTGAACCACCACCGC
TACCACCACCTTTTTCAAACTGCGGATGGCTCCAGCTAGCCATATGGCTGCCGCGCGGCACCAGGCCGCT
GCTGTGATGATGATGATGATGGCTGCTGCCCATGGTATATCTCCTTCTTAAAGTTAAACAAAATTATTTC
TAGAGGGGAATTGTTATCCGCTCACAATTCCCCTATAGTGAGTCGTATTAATTTCGCGGGATCGAGATCT
CGATCCTCTACGCCGGACGCATCGTGGCCGGCATCACCGGCGCCACAGGTGCGGTTGCTGGCGCCTATAT
CGCCGACATCACCGATGGGGAAGATCGGGCTCGCCACTTCGGGCTCATGAGCGCTTGTTTCGGCGTGGGT
ATGGTGGCAGGCCCCGTGGCCGGGGGACTGTTGGGCGCCATCTCCTTGCATGCACCATTCCTTGCGGCGG
CGGTGCTCAACGGCCTCAACCTACTACTGGGCTGCTTCCTAATGCAGGAGTCGCATAAGGGAGAGCGTCG
AGATCCCGGACACCATCGAATGGCGCAAAACCTTTCGCGGTATGGCATGATAGCGCCCGGAAGAGAGTCA
ATTCAGGGTGGTGAATGTGAAACCAGTAACGTTATACGATGTCGCAGAGTATGCCGGTGTCTCTTATCAG
ACCGTTTCCCGCGTGGTGAACCAGGCCAGCCACGTTTCTGCGAAAACGCGGGAAAAAGTGGAAGCGGCGA
TGGCGGAGCTGAATTACATTCCCAACCGCGTGGCACAACAACTGGCGGGCAAACAGTCGTTGCTGATTGG
CGTTGCCACCTCCAGTCTGGCCCTGCACGCGCCGTCGCAAATTGTCGCGGCGATTAAATCTCGCGCCGAT
CAACTGGGTGCCAGCGTGGTGGTGTCGATGGTAGAACGAAGCGGCGTCGAAGCCTGTAAAGCGGCGGTGC
ACAATCTTCTCGCGCAACGCGTCAGTGGGCTGATCATTAACTATCCGCTGGATGACCAGGATGCCATTGC
TGTGGAAGCTGCCTGCACTAATGTTCCGGCGTTATTTCTTGATGTCTCTGACCAGACACCCATCAACAGT
ATTATTTTCTCCCATGAAGACGGTACGCGACTGGGCGTGGAGCATCTGGTCGCATTGGGTCACCAGCAAA
TCGCGCTGTTAGCGGGCCCATTAAGTTCTGTCTCGGCGCGTCTGCGTCTGGCTGGCTGGCATAAATATCT
CACTCGCAATCAAATTCAGCCGATAGCGGAACGGGAAGGCGACTGGAGTGCCATGTCCGGTTTTCAACAA
ACCATGCAAATGCTGAATGAGGGCATCGTTCCCACTGCGATGCTGGTTGCCAACGATCAGATGGCGCTGG
GCGCAATGCGCGCCATTACCGAGTCCGGGCTGCGCGTTGGTGCGGATATCTCGGTAGTGGGATACGACGA
TACCGAAGACAGCTCATGTTATATCCCGCCGTTAACCACCATCAAACAGGATTTTCGCCTGCTGGGGCAA
ACCAGCGTGGACCGCTTGCTGCAACTCTCTCAGGGCCAGGCGGTGAAGGGCAATCAGCTGTTGCCCGTCT
CACTGGTGAAAAGAAAAACCACCCTGGCGCCCAATACGCAAACCGCCTCTCCCCGCGCGTTGGCCGATTC
ATTAATGCAGCTGGCACGACAGGTTTCCCGACTGGAAAGCGGGCAGTGAGCGCAACGCAATTAATGTAAG
TTAGCTCACTCATTAGGCACCGGGATCTCGACCGATGCCCTTGAGAGCCTTCAACCCAGTCAGCTCCTTC
CGGTGGGCGCGGGGCATGACTATCGTCGCCGCACTTATGACTGTCTTCTTTATCATGCAACTCGTAGGAC
AGGTGCCGGCAGCGCTCTGGGTCATTTTCGGCGAGGACCGCTTTCGCTGGAGCGCGACGATGATCGGCCT
GTCGCTTGCGGTATTCGGAATCTTGCACGCCCTCGCTCAAGCCTTCGTCACTGGTCCCGCCACCAAACGT
TTCGGCGAGAAGCAGGCCATTATCGCCGGCATGGCGGCCGACGCGCTGGGCTACGTCTTGCTGGCGTTCG
CGACGCGAGGCTGGATGGCCTTCCCCATTATGATTCTTCTCGCTTCCGGCGGCATCGGGATGCCCGCGTT
GCAGGCCATGCTGTCCAGGCAGGTAGATGACGACCATCAGGGACAGCTTCAAGGATCGCTCGCGGCTCTT
ACCAGCCTAACTTCGATCATTGGACCGCTGATCGTCACGGCGATTTATGCCGCCTCGGCGAGCACATGGA
ACGGGTTGGCATGGATTGTAGGCGCCGCCCTATACCTTGTCTGCCTCCCCGCGTTGCGTCGCGGTGCATG
GAGCCGGGCCACCTCGACCTGAATGGAAGCCGGCGGCACCTCGCTAACGGATTCACCACTCCAAGAATTG
GAGCCAATCAATTCTTGCGGAGAACTGTGAATGCGCAAACCAACCCTTGGCAGAACATATCCATCGCGTC
CGCCATCTCCAGCAGCCGCACGCGGCGCATCTCGGGCAGCGTTGGGTCCTGGCCACGGGTGCGCATGATC
GTGCTCCTGTCGTTGAGGACCCGGCTAGGCTGGCGGGGTTGCCTTACTGGTTAGCAGAATGAATCACCGA
TACGCGAGCGAACGTGAAGCGACTGCTGCTGCAAAACGTCTGCGACCTGAGCAACAACATGAATGGTCTT
CGGTTTCCGTGTTTCGTAAAGTCTGGAAACGCGGAAGTCAGCGCCCTGCACCATTATGTTCCGGATCTGC
ATCGCAGGATGCTGCTGGCTACCCTGTGGAACACCTACATCTGTATTAACGAAGCGCTGGCATTGACCCT
GAGTGATTTTTCTCTGGTCCCGCCGCATCCATACCGCCAGTTGTTTACCCTCACAACGTTCCAGTAACCG
GGCATGTTCATCATCAGTAACCCGTATCGTGAGCATCCTCTCTCGTTTCATCGGTATCATTACCCCCATG
AACAGAAATCCCCCTTACACGGAGGCATCAGTGACCAAACAGGAAAAAACCGCCCTTAACATGGCCCGCT
TTATCAGAAGCCAGACATTAACGCTTCTGGAGAAACTCAACGAGCTGGACGCGGATGAACAGGCAGACAT
CTGTGAATCGCTTCACGACCACGCTGATGAGCTTTACCGCAGCTGCCTCGCGCGTTTCGGTGATGACGGT
GAAAACCTCTGACACATGCAGC
